Addgene plasmid #222886: L2127-FRB-GPA-114-20-CyOFP1
Purpose: Biosensor chain detecting rapamycin and responding with BRET. FRB ectodomain, human Glycophorin A (GPA) scaffold, 20 GS linker, split Nanoluciferase fragment 114, 20 GS linker, CyOFP1 protein.
Depositing lab: Joshua Leonard. Depositing organization: Northwestern University. Publication: Building Synthetic Biosensors Using Red Blood Cell Proteins. Dolberg TB, Gunnels TF, Ling T, Sarnese KA, Crispino JD, Leonard JN. ACS Synth Biol. 2024 Apr 19;13(4):1273-1289. doi: 10.1021/acssynbio.3c00754. Epub 2024 Mar 27. PubMed 38536408.
Backbone
  Vector backbone: Modified pcDNA3.1/Hygro(+)
  Backbone manufacturer: Thermo Fisher
  Backbone size w/o insert (bp): 4305
  Vector type: Mammalian Expression
Growth in bacteria
  Bacterial resistance: Ampicillin, 100 μg/mL
  Growth temperature: 37°C
  Growth strain: DH5alpha
  Copy number: High Copy
Gene/Insert
  Gene/Insert name: FRB-GPA-20GS-NanoLuc114-20GS-CyOFP1
  Species: H. sapiens (human), Synthetic
  Insert size (bp): 1642
  Promoter: CMV
  Tag / fusion protein: Myc (N terminal on insert)
  Cloning method: Restriction Enzyme; 5′ cloning site NheI (not destroyed); 3′ cloning site NotI (not destroyed)
Terms and licenses: Academic/Nonprofit Terms; Industry Terms: Not Available to Industry
Depositor comments: Please visit https://doi.org/10.1101/2023.12.16.571988 for bioRxiv preprint.
How to cite: L2127-FRB-GPA-114-20-CyOFP1 was a gift from Joshua Leonard (Addgene plasmid # 222886 ; http://n2t.net/addgene:222886 ; RRID:Addgene_222886)
