[The description below was written by a language model from this plasmid's Addgene catalogue record and pLannotate feature annotations shown in this document.]
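Description:
L2127-FRB-GPA-114-20-CyOFP1 is a mammalian expression plasmid built on a modified pcDNA3.1/Hygro(+) backbone that encodes one chain of a synthetic, membrane-anchored rapamycin biosensor. It is propagated in E. coli through a high-copy ColE1/pUC-type origin with ampicillin selection (AmpR under its bla promoter), and it also carries an f1 origin. The feature table shows an SV40 early promoter followed only by a short ble-like fragment and the SV40 poly(A) signal. No intact hygromycin or other mammalian selection gene is annotated, consistent with the backbone being modified, so the plasmid appears suited mainly to transient transfection.

The roughly 1.6 kb insert, cloned between NheI and NotI, is driven by the CMV enhancer/promoter (a T7 promoter lies just upstream of the coding region) and terminated by the bGH polyadenylation signal. The open reading frame begins with a short glycophorin-like segment, probably a signal peptide, though the record does not say so. An N-terminal Myc tag is recorded for the insert. Next comes the FRB rapamycin-binding domain as the ectodomain, which the annotation software matched to the T2098L variant. FRB is followed by human glycophorin A as the transmembrane scaffold, a 20-residue glycine-serine linker, split NanoLuc fragment 114, a second 20-residue GS linker and the long-Stokes-shift orange fluorescent protein CyOFP1. The linkers and the luciferase fragment are not annotated in the table but fall in the gap between GPA and CyOFP1.

The design implies that rapamycin brings this chain together with a partner chain, not described in this record, that would carry the complementary binding domain and luciferase fragment. Reconstituted NanoLuc would then transfer energy to CyOFP1, giving a BRET readout. The construct comes from work on building biosensors from red blood cell membrane proteins.
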