Features (pLannotate 1.2.2; 23 found; start..end, strand, type, name):
     21..73      -  misc_feature   bom (fragment): basis of mobility region from pBR322
    228..607     +  enhancer       CMV enhancer: human cytomegalovirus immediate early enhancer
    608..811     +  promoter       CMV promoter: human cytomegalovirus (CMV) immediate early promoter
    807..840     +  LTR            5' LTR (truncated) (fragment): truncated 5' long terminal repeat (LTR) from HIV-1
    856..874     +  promoter       T7 promoter: promoter for bacteriophage T7 RNA polymerase
    900..956     +  CDS            GYPB (fragment): GLPB_PANTR - Also known as GPB. Experimental evidence at transcript level: Swiss-Prot protein existence level 2. This protein is a minor sialoglycoprotein in erythrocyte membranes. From Pan troglodytes (Chimpanzee).
   1002..1268    +  CDS            FRB*: T2098L mutant of FKBP-rapamycin binding domain of human FRAP binds synthetic ligands such as AP21967
   1284..1673    +  CDS            GYPA (fragment): GLPA_HUMAN - Also known as GPA. Experimental evidence at protein level: Swiss-Prot protein existence level 1. Glycophorin A is the major intrinsic membrane protein of the erythrocyte. The N-terminal glycosylated segment, which lies outside the erythrocyte membrane, has MN blood group receptors. Appears to be important for the function of SLC4A1 and is required for high activity of SLC4A1. May be involved in translocation of SLC4A1 to the plasma membrane. Is a receptor for influenza virus. Is a receptor for Plasmodium falciparum erythrocyte-binding antigen 175 (EBA-175); binding of EBA-175 is d
   1842..2525    +  CDS            CyOFP1: CyOFP1 is a basic (constitutively fluorescent) long stokes shift fluorescent protein published in 2016, derived from Entacmaea quadricolor. It is reported to be a very rapidly-maturing monomer with moderate acid sensitivity.
   2579..2690    +  polyA_signal   bGH poly(A) signal: bovine growth hormone polyadenylation signal
   2807..2828    +  promoter       SV40 promoter (fragment): SV40 enhancer and early promoter
   2849..3277    +  rep_origin     f1 ori (sequence partly withheld): f1 bacteriophage origin of replication; arrow indicates direction of (+) strand synthesis
   3282..3304    +  promoter       SV40 promoter (fragment): SV40 enhancer and early promoter
   3305..3496    +  promoter       SV40 promoter: SV40 early promoter
   3523..3621    +  CDS            ble (fragment): BLE_KLEPN - Experimental evidence at protein level: Swiss-Prot protein existence level 1. Binding protein with a strong affinity to the bleomycin family of antibiotics. Binds to CL990; an antimitotic-antibiotic compound. From Klebsiella pneumoniae.
   3616..3737    +  polyA_signal   SV40 poly(A) signal: SV40 polyadenylation signal
   3810..3826    -  protein_bind   lac operator: The lac repressor binds to the lac operator to inhibit transcription in E. coli. This inhibition can be relieved by adding lactose or isopropyl-β-D-thiogalactopyranoside (IPTG). lac repressor encoded by lacI
   3834..3864    -  promoter       lac promoter: promoter for the E. coli lac operon
   3879..3900    -  protein_bind   CAP binding site: CAP binding activates transcription in the presence of cAMP. E. coli catabolite activator protein
   3913..4005    -  CDS            lacI (fragment): lac repressor; lacI; The lac repressor binds to the lac operator to inhibit transcription in E. coli. This inhibition can be relieved by adding lactose or isopropyl-β-D-thiogalactopyranoside (IPTG).
   4188..4776    -  rep_origin     ori: high-copy-number ColE1/pMB1/pBR322/pUC origin of replication
   4947..5807    -  CDS            AmpR: β-lactamase; bla; confers resistance to ampicillin, carbenicillin, and related antibiotics
   5808..5912    -  promoter       AmpR promoter: bla
>Addgene plasmid #222886 | L2127-FRB-GPA-114-20-CyOFP1 | addgene full sequence | sequence record 440205 | Addgene NGS Result
CGGGAGATCTCCCGATCCCCTATGGTGCACTCTCAGTACAATCTGCTCTGATGCCGCATAGTTAAGCCAG
TATCTGCTCCCTGCTTGTGTGTTGGAGGTCGCTGAGTAGTGCGCGAGCAAAATTTAAGCTACAACAAGGC
AAGGCTTGACCGACAATTGCATGAAGAATCTGCTTAGGGTTAGGCGTTTTGCGCTGCTTCGCGATGTACG
GGCCAGATATACGCGTTGACATTGATTATTGACTAGTTATTAATAGTAATCAATTACGGGGTCATTAGTT
CATAGCCCATATATGGAGTTCCGCGTTACATAACTTACGGTAAATGGCCCGCCTGGCTGACCGCCCAACG
ACCCCCGCCCATTGACGTCAATAATGACGTATGTTCCCATAGTAACGCCAATAGGGACTTTCCATTGACG
TCAATGGGTGGAGTATTTACGGTAAACTGCCCACTTGGCAGTACATCAAGTGTATCATATGCCAAGTACG
CCCCCTATTGACGTCAATGACGGTAAATGGCCCGCCTGGCATTATGCCCAGTACATGACCTTATGGGACT
TTCCTACTTGGCAGTACATCTACGTATTAGTCATCGCTATTACCATGGTGATGCGGTTTTGGCAGTACAT
CAATGGGCGTGGATAGCGGTTTGACTCACGGGGATTTCCAAGTCTCCACCCCATTGACGTCAATGGGAGT
TTGTTTTGGCACCAAAATCAACGGGACTTTCCAAAATGTCGTAACAACTCCGCCCCATTGACGCAAATGG
GCGGTAGGCGTGTACGGTGGGAGGTCTATATAAGCAGAGCTCTCTGGCTAACTAGAGAACCCACTGCTTA
CTGGCTTATCGAAATTAATACGACTCACTATAGGGAGTCCCAAGCTGGCTAGCGCCACCATGTATGGAAA
AATAATCTTTGTATTACTATTGTCAGAAATTGTGAGCATATCAGCAGAGCAGAAACTCATCTCAGAAGAG
GATCTGGGCGCGCCTATGCTCGAGATGTGGCATGAAGGCCTGGAAGAGGCATCTCGTTTGTACTTTGGGG
AAAGGAACGTGAAAGGCATGTTTGAGGTGCTGGAGCCCTTGCATGCTATGATGGAACGGGGCCCCCAGAC
TCTGAAGGAAACATCCTTTAATCAGGCCTATGGTCGAGATTTAATGGAGGCCCAAGAGTGGTGCAGGAAG
TACATGAAATCAGGGAATGTCAAGGACCTCCTCCAAGCCTGGGACCTCTATTATCATGTGTTCCGACGAA
TCTCAAAGACTAGAACCGGTTTAAGTACCACTGAGGTGGCAATGCACACTTCAACCTCTTCTTCAGTCAC
AAAGAGTTACATCTCATCACAGACAAATGATACGCACAAACGGGACACATATGCAGCCACTCCTAGAGCT
CATGAAGTTTCAGAAATTTCTGTTAGAACTGTTTACCCTCCAGAAGAGGAAACCGGAGAAAGGGTACAAC
TTGCCCATCATTTCTCTGAACCAGAGATAACACTCATTATTTTTGGGGTGATGGCTGGTGTTATTGGAAC
GATCCTCTTAATTTCTTACGGTATTCGCCGACTGATAAAGAAAAGCCCATCTGATGTAAAACCTCTCCCC
TCACCTGACACAGACGTGCCTTTAAGTTCTGTTGAAATAGAAAATCCAGAGACAAGTGATCAATTAATTA
AGGGCGGCAGCGGCGGCTCCGGTGGATCTGGCGGTGGAAGCGGAGGTTCTGGTGGTTCTGGCGTGACAGG
CTACCGGCTGTTCGAGGAAATCCTGGGCGCCGGGGGGTCTGGAGGCAGTGGTGGGTCTGGTGGTGGTTCT
GGGGGGAGTGGGGGTTCAGGCGAGCTGATCAAAGAAAACATGCGGAGCAAGCTGTACCTGGAAGGCAGCG
TGAACGGCCACCAGTTCAAGTGTACACACGAAGGCGAGGGCAAGCCCTACGAAGGCAAGCAGACCAACCG
GATTAAGGTGGTGGAAGGCGGCCCTCTGCCTTTCGCCTTTGATATCCTGGCCACACACTTTATGTACGGC
AGCAAGGTGTTCATCAAGTACCCCGCCGACCTGCCTGACTACTTCAAGCAGAGCTTCCCCGAGGGCTTCA
CCTGGGAGCGAGTGATGGTGTTTGAGGACGGCGGAGTGCTGACCGCCACACAGGATACTTCTCTGCAGGA
CGGCGAGCTGATCTACAACGTGAAAGTGCGGGGCGTGAACTTCCCCGCCAATGGACCTGTGATGCAGAAG
AAAACCCTCGGCTGGGAGCCCAGCACCGAGACAATGTATCCAGCCGATGGCGGCCTCGAGGGCAGATGTG
ATAAGGCCCTGAAACTCGTCGGCGGAGGCCATCTGCACGTGAACTTTAAGACCACCTACAAGAGCAAGAA
ACCCGTGAAGATGCCCGGCGTGCACTACGTGGACAGACGGCTGGAAAGAATCAAAGAGGCCGACAACGAG
ACATACGTGGAACAGTACGAGCACGCCGTGGCCAGATACAGCAATCTCGGAGGCGGAATGGACGAGCTGT
ACAAATGAGCGGCCGCTCGAGTCTAGAGGGCCCGTTTAAACCCGCTGATCAGCCTCGACTGTGCCTTCTA
GTTGCCAGCCATCTGTTGTTTGCCCCTCCCCCGTGCCTTCCTTGACCCTGGAAGGTGCCACTCCCACTGT
CCTTTCCTAATAAAATGAGGAAATTGCATCGCATTGTCTGAGTAGGTGTCATTCTATTCTGGGGGGTGGG
GTGGGGCAGGACAGCAAGGGGGAGGATTGGGAAGTCAATAGCAGGCATGCTGGGGATGCGGTGGGCTCTA
TGGCTTCTGAGGCGGAAAGAACCAGCTGGGGCTCTAGGGGGTATCCCC
[124 nt withheld, positions 2849-2972]
C
[91 nt withheld, positions 2974-3064]
A
[49 nt withheld, positions 3066-3114]
CCTTTGACGTTGGAGTCCACGTTCTTT
[37 nt withheld, positions 3142-3178]
ACCCTATCTCGGTCTATTCTTTTGATTTATAAGGGATTTTGCCGATTTCGGCCTATTGGTTAAAAAATGA
GCTGATTTAACAAAAATTTAACGCGAATTAATTCTGTGGAATGTGTGTCAGTTAGGCTCAATTAGTCAGC
AACCATAGTCCCGCCCCTAACTCCGCCCATCCCGCCCCTAACTCCGCCCAGTTCCGCCCATTCTCCGCCC
CATGGCTGACTAATTTTTTTTATTTATGCAGAGGCCGAGGCCGCCTCTGCCTCTGAGCTATTCCAGAAGT
AGTGAGGAGGCTTTTTTGGAGGCCTAGGCTTTTGCAAAAAGCTCCCGGGAGCTTGTATATCCATTTTCGG
AGGTTGGGCTTCGGAATCGTTTTCCGGGACGCCGGCTGGATGATCCTCCAGCGCGGGGATCTCATGCTGG
AGTTCTTCGCCCACCCCAACTTGTTTATTGCAGCTTATAATGGTTACAAATAAAGCAATAGCATCACAAA
TTTCACAAATAAAGCATTTTTTTCACTGCATTCTAGTTGTGGTTTGTCCAAACTCATCAATGTATCTTAT
CATGTCTGTATACCGTCGACCTCTAGCTAGAGCTTGGCGTAATCATGGTCATAGCTGTTTCCTGTGTGAA
ATTGTTATCCGCTCACAATTCCACACAACATACGAGCCGGAAGCATAAAGTGTAAAGCCTGGGGTGCCTA
ATGAGTGAGCTAACTCACATTAATTGCGTTGCGCTCACTGCCCGCTTTCCAGTCGGGAAACCTGTCGTGC
CAGCTGCATTAATGAATCGGCCAACGCGCGGGGAGAGGCGGTTTGCGTATTGGGCGCTCTTCCGCTTCCT
CGCTCACTGACTCGCTGCGCTCGGTCGTTCGGCTGCGGCGAGCGGTATCAGCTCACTCAAAGGCGGTAAT
ACGGTTATCCACAGAATCAGGGGATAACGCAGGAAAGAACATGTGAGCAAAAGGCCAGCAAAAGGCCAGG
AACCGTAAAAAGGCCGCGTTGCTGGCGTTTTTCCATAGGCTCCGCCCCCCTGACGAGCATCACAAAAATC
GACGCTCAAGTCAGAGGTGGCGAAACCCGACAGGACTATAAAGATACCAGGCGTTTCCCCCTGGAAGCTC
CCTCGTGCGCTCTCCTGTTCCGACCCTGCCGCTTACCGGATACCTGTCCGCCTTTCTCCCTTCGGGAAGC
GTGGCGCTTTCTCATAGCTCACGCTGTAGGTATCTCAGTTCGGTGTAGGTCGTTCGCTCCAAGCTGGGCT
GTGTGCACGAACCCCCCGTTCAGCCCGACCGCTGCGCCTTATCCGGTAACTATCGTCTTGAGTCCAACCC
GGTAAGACACGACTTATCGCCACTGGCAGCAGCCACTGGTAACAGGATTAGCAGAGCGAGGTATGTAGGC
GGTGCTACAGAGTTCTTGAAGTGGTGGCCTAACTACGGCTACACTAGAAGAACAGTATTTGGTATCTGCG
CTCTGCTGAAGCCAGTTACCTTCGGAAAAAGAGTTGGTAGCTCTTGATCCGGCAAACAAACCACCGCTGG
TAGCGGTGGTTTTTTTGTTTGCAAGCAGCAGATTACGCGCAGAAAAAAAGGATCTCAAGAAGATCCTTTG
ATCTTTTCTACGGGGTCTGACGCTCAGTGGAACGAAAACTCACGTTAAGGGATTTTGGTCATGAGATTAT
CAAAAAGGATCTTCACCTAGATCCTTTTAAATTAAAAATGAAGTTTTAAATCAATCTAAAGTATATATGA
GTAAACTTGGTCTGACAGTTACCAATGCTTAATCAGTGAGGCACCTATCTCAGCGATCTGTCTATTTCGT
TCATCCATAGTTGCCTGACTCCCCGTCGTGTAGATAACTACGATACGGGAGGGCTTACCATCTGGCCCCA
GTGCTGCAATGATACCGCGAGATCCACGCTCACCGGCTCCAGATTTATCAGCAATAAACCAGCCAGCCGG
AAGGGCCGAGCGCAGAAGTGGTCCTGCAACTTTATCCGCCTCCATCCAGTCTATTAATTGTTGCCGGGAA
GCTAGAGTAAGTAGTTCGCCAGTTAATAGTTTGCGCAACGTTGTTGCCATTGCTACAGGCATCGTGGTGT
CACGCTCGTCGTTTGGTATGGCTTCATTCAGCTCCGGTTCCCAACGATCAAGGCGAGTTACATGATCCCC
CATGTTGTGCAAAAAAGCGGTTAGCTCCTTCGGTCCTCCGATCGTTGTCAGAAGTAAGTTGGCCGCAGTG
TTATCACTCATGGTTATGGCAGCACTGCATAATTCTCTTACTGTCATGCCATCCGTAAGATGCTTTTCTG
TGACTGGTGAGTACTCAACCAAGTCATTCTGAGAATAGTGTATGCGGCGACCGAGTTGCTCTTGCCCGGC
GTCAATACGGGATAATACCGCGCCACATAGCAGAACTTTAAAAGTGCTCATCATTGGAAAACGTTCTTCG
GGGCGAAAACTCTCAAGGATCTTACCGCTGTTGAGATCCAGTTCGATGTAACCCACTCGTGCACCCAACT
GATCTTCAGCATCTTTTACTTTCACCAGCGTTTCTGGGTGAGCAAAAACAGGAAGGCAAAATGCCGCAAA
AAAGGGAATAAGGGCGACACGGAAATGTTGAATACTCATACTCTTCCTTTTTCAATATTATTGAAGCATT
TATCAGGGTTATTGTCTCATGAGCGGATACATATTTGAATGTATTTAGAAAAATAAACAAATAGGGGTTC
CGCGCACATTTCCCCGAAAAGTGCCACCTGACGTCGACGGAT
